>Addgene plasmid #233391 | XZ038 CMV-TO-IGF1R-ADAR2(DD-E488Q-T501A) (FLP-IN) | addgene full sequence | sequence record 466400 | Addgene NGS Result
GTCGGGGACCCTCCTCCGGAGCCAGACTTCATGGTGGCGAAGCTTAAGTTTAAACGCTAGAGTCCGGAGG
CTGGATCGGTCCCGGTGTCTTCTATGGAGGTCAAAACAGCGTGGATGGCGTCTCCAGGCGATCTGACGGT
TCACTAAACGAGCTCGTCGACGATCTCTATCACTGATAGGGAGATCTCTATCACTGATAGGGAGAGCTCT
GCTTATATAGACCTCCCACCGTACACGCCTACCGCCCATTTGCGTCAATGGGGCGGAGTTGTTACGACAT
TTTGGAAAGTCCCGTTGATTTTGGTGCCAAAACAAACTCCCATTGACGTCAATGGGGTGGAGACTTGGAA
ATCCCCGTGAGTCAAACCGCTATCCACGCCCATTGATGTACTGCCAAAACCGCATCACCATGGTAATAGC
GATGACTAATACGTAGATGTACTGCCAAGTAGGAAAGTCCCATAAGGTCATGTACTGGGCATAATGCCAG
GCGGGCCATTTACCGTCATTGACGTCAATAGGGGGCGTACTTGGCATATGATACACTTGATGTACTGCCA
AGTGGGCAGTTTACCGTAAATACTCCACCCATTGACGTCAATGGAAAGTCCCTATTGGCGTTACTATGGG
AACATACGTCATTATTGACGTCAATGGGCGGGGGTCGTTGGGCGGTCAGCCAGGCGGGCCATTTACCGTA
AGTTATGTAACGCGGAACTCCATATATGGGCTATGAACTAATGACCCCGTAATTGATTACTATTAATAAC
TAGTCAATAATCAATGTCAACGCGTATATCTGGCCCGTACGAAGCAGCGCAAAACGCCTAACCCTAAGCA
GATTCTTCATGCAATTGTCGGTCAAGCCTTGCCTTGTTGTAGCTTAAATTTTGCTCGCGCACTACTCAGC
GACCTCCAACACACAAGCAGGGAGCAGATACTGGCTTAACTATGCGGCATCAGAGCAGATTGTACTGAGA
GTGCACCATAGGGGATCGGGAGATCTCCCGATCCGTCGACGTCAGGTGGCACTTTTCGGGGAAATGTGCG
CGGAACCCCTATTTGTTTATTTTTCTAAATACATTCAAATATGTATCCGCTCATGAGACAATAACCCTGA
TAAATGCTTCAATAATATTGAAAAAGGAAGAGTATGAGTATTCAACATTTCCGTGTCGCCCTTATTCCCT
TTTTTGCGGCATTTTGCCTTCCTGTTTTTGCTCACCCAGAAACGCTGGTGAAAGTAAAAGATGCTGAAGA
TCAGTTGGGTGCACGAGTGGGTTACATCGAACTGGATCTCAACAGCGGTAAGATCCTTGAGAGTTTTCGC
CCCGAAGAACGTTTTCCAATGATGAGCACTTTTAAAGTTCTGCTATGTGGCGCGGTATTATCCCGTATTG
ACGCCGGGCAAGAGCAACTCGGTCGCCGCATACACTATTCTCAGAATGACTTGGTTGAGTACTCACCAGT
CACAGAAAAGCATCTTACGGATGGCATGACAGTAAGAGAATTATGCAGTGCTGCCATAACCATGAGTGAT
AACACTGCGGCCAACTTACTTCTGACAACGATCGGAGGACCGAAGGAGCTAACCGCTTTTTTGCACAACA
TGGGGGATCATGTAACTCGCCTTGATCGTTGGGAACCGGAGCTGAATGAAGCCATACCAAACGACGAGCG
TGACACCACGATGCCTGTAGCAATGGCAACAACGTTGCGCAAACTATTAACTGGCGAACTACTTACTCTA
GCTTCCCGGCAACAATTAATAGACTGGATGGAGGCGGATAAAGTTGCAGGACCACTTCTGCGCTCGGCCC
TTCCGGCTGGCTGGTTTATTGCTGATAAATCTGGAGCCGGTGAGCGTGGGTCTCGCGGTATCATTGCAGC
ACTGGGGCCAGATGGTAAGCCCTCCCGTATCGTAGTTATCTACACGACGGGGAGTCAGGCAACTATGGAT
GAACGAAATAGACAGATCGCTGAGATAGGTGCCTCACTGATTAAGCATTGGTAACTGTCAGACCAAGTTT
ACTCATATATACTTTAGATTGATTTAAAACTTCATTTTTAATTTAAAAGGATCTAGGTGAAGATCCTTTT
TGATAATCTCATGACCAAAATCCCTTAACGTGAGTTTTCGTTCCACTGAGCGTCAGACCCCGTAGAAAAG
ATCAAAGGATCTTCTTGAGATCCTTTTTTTCTGCGCGTAATCTGCTGCTTGCAAACAAAAAAACCACCGC
TACCAGCGGTGGTTTGTTTGCCGGATCAAGAGCTACCAACTCTTTTTCCGAAGGTAACTGGCTTCAGCAG
AGCGCAGATACCAAATACTGTTCTTCTAGTGTAGCCGTAGTTAGGCCACCACTTCAAGAACTCTGTAGCA
CCGCCTACATACCTCGCTCTGCTAATCCTGTTACCAGTGGCTGCTGCCAGTGGCGATAAGTCGTGTCTTA
CCGGGTTGGACTCAAGACGATAGTTACCGGATAAGGCGCAGCGGTCGGGCTGAACGGGGGGTTCGTGCAC
ACAGCCCAGCTTGGAGCGAACGACCTACACCGAACTGAGATACCTACAGCGTGAGCTATGAGAAAGCGCC
ACGCTTCCCGAAGGGAGAAAGGCGGACAGGTATCCGGTAAGCGGCAGGGTCGGAACAGGAGAGCGCACGA
GGGAGCTTCCAGGGGGAAACGCCTGGTATCTTTATAGTCCTGTCGGGTTTCGCCACCTCTGACTTGAGCG
TCGATTTTTGTGATGCTCGTCAGGGGGGCGGAGCCTATGGAAAAACGCCAGCAACGCGGCCTTTTTACGG
TTCCTGGCCTTTTGCTGGCCTTTTGCTCACATGTTCTTTCCTGCGTTATCCCCTGATTCTGTGGATAACC
GTATTACCGCCTTTGAGTGAGCTGATACCGCTCGCCGCAGCCGAACGACCGAGCGCAGCGAGTCAGTGAG
CGAGGAAGCGGAAGAGCGCCCAATACGCAAACCGCCTCTCCCCGCGCGTTGGCCGATTCATTAATGCAGC
TGGCACGACAGGTTTCCCGACTGGAAAGCGGGCAGTGAGCGCAACGCAATTAATGTGAGTTAGCTCACTC
ATTAGGCACCCCAGGCTTTACACTTTATGCTTCCGGCTCGTATGTTGTGTGGAATTGTGAGCGGATAACA
ATTTCACACAGGAAACAGCTATGACCATGATTACGCCAAGCTCTAGCTAGAGGTCGACGGTATACAGACA
TGATAAGATACATTGATGAGTTTGGACAAACCACAACTAGAATGCAGTGAAAAAAATGCTTTATTTGTGA
AATTTGTGATGCTATTGCTTTATTTGTAACCATTATAAGCTGCAATAAACAAGTTGGGGTGGGCGAAGAA
CTCCAGCATGAGATCCCCGCGCTGGAGGATCATCCAGCCGGCGTCCCGGAAAACGATTCCGAAGCCCAAC
CTTTCATAGAAGGCGGCGGTGGAATCGAAATCTCGTAGTACGTGCTATTCCTTTGCCCTCGGACGAGTGC
TGGGGCGTCGGTTTCCACTATCGGCGAGTACTTCTACACAGCCATCGGTCCAGACGGCCGCGCTTCTGCG
GGCGATTTGTGTACGCCCGACAGTCCCGGCTCCGGATCGGACGATTGCGTCGCATCGACCCTGCGCCCAA
GCTGCATCATCGAAATTGCCGTCAACCAAGCTCTGATAGAGTTGGTCAAGACCAATGCGGAGCATATACG
CCCGGAGCCGCGGCGATCCTGCAAGCTCCGGATGCCTCCGCTCGAAGTAGCGCGTCTGCTGCTCCATACA
AGCCAACCACGGCCTCCAGAAGAAGATGTTGGCGACCTCGTATTGGGAATCCCCGAACATCGCCTCGCTC
CAGTCAATGACCGCTGTTATGCGGCCATTGTCCGTCAGGACATTGTTGGAGCCGAAATCCGCGTGCACGA
GGTGCCGGACTTCGGGGCAGTCCTCGGCCCAAAGCATCAGCTCATCGAGAGCCTGCGCGACGGACGCACT
GACGGTGTCGTCCATCACAGTTTGCCAGTGATACACATGGGGATCAGCAATCGCGCATATGAAATCACGC
CATGTAGTGTATTGACCGATTCCTTGCGGTCCGAATGGGCCGAACCCGCTCGTCTGGCTAAGATCGGCCG
CAGCGATCGCATCCATGGCCTCCGCGACCGGCTGCAGAACAGCGGGCAGTTCGGTTTCAGGCAGGTCTTG
CAACGTGACACCCTGTGCACGGCGGGAGATGCAATAGGTCAGGCTCTCGCTGAATTCCCCAATGTCAAGC
ACTTCCGGAATCGGGAGCGCGGCCGATGCAAAGTGCCGATAAACATAACGATCTTTGTAGAAACCATCGG
CGCAGCTATTTACCCGCAGGACATATCCACGCCCTCCTACATCGAAGCTGAAAGCACGAGATTCTTCGCC
CTCCGAGAGCTGCATCAGGTCGGAGACGCTGTCGAACTTTTCGATCAGAAACTTCTCGACAGACGTCGCG
GTGAGTTCAGGCTTTTTGGCCAAGGAAGTTCCTATACTTTCTAGAGAATAGGAACTTCGGAATAGGAACT
TCTAGGTACGTGAACCATCACCCT
[91 nt withheld, positions 4575-4665]
G
[124 nt withheld, positions 4667-4790]
GGGGATACCCCCTAGAGCCCCAGCTGGTTCTTTCCGCCTCAGAAGCCATAGAGCCCACCGCATCCCCAGA
ACATCGATAGATCTCCATAGAGCCCACCGCATCCCCAGCATGCCTGCTATTGTCTTCCCAATCCTCCCCC
TTGCTGTCCTGCCCCACCCCACCCCCCAGAATAGAATGACACCTACTCAGACAATGCGATGCAATTTCCT
CATTTTATTAGGAAAGGACAGTGGGAGTGGCACCTTCCAGGGTCAAGGAAGGCACGGGGGAGGGGCAAAC
AACAGATGGCTGGCAACTAGAAGGCACAGTCGAGGCTGATCAGCGGGTTTAAACTCAATGATGATTATGA
TGATGGTCGACGGCGCTATTCAGATCCTCTTCTGAGATGAGTTTTTGTTCGGGCCCTCCTCGAGCGGCTC
AGGGCGTGAGTGAGAACTGGTCCTGCTCGGTGGGCTTCTCCACCCAGGCCCCCAGCCCCGCCTTGATGAA
GGCTGTGAACAGACGCGCCTTGGCGGCCTGGTACTCCTTTGCCGCCAGCTTGGACTCATGGTACACGTTG
GGTTTGGTAATCTTGGAGCGTAGTAAGTGGGAGGGAACCTTGCCGTGCACACGCATCCAGCGACAGTACA
ACGCGTGCTTACACAGGCGGGACGCGCGGCCCAGCTCATCCTTCCCAGTCGTGGCGTTGATGACCTCAAT
AGCGGAGTCGCCTACCGTCCAGTTGACACTGAAGTTGGGGGCCTTCCCTGGCTGCCGTGCTTCTGCATTG
CTGATGCCACTGAGCAAAGGCTTGTTGAGGGTGTAGAGAGGTGGCAGGTCCTCTATGTTGGAGATCCGCT
GGTACATGGCCCTGGAAAGGTGGTCCCCGTGGTAAAGGCTGCCCAGGATGATGCTCGAGAAGTAAATGGG
CTCCACGAAAATGCTGAGCAGGGATCCCTGGATGCCCACCACGTTCCAGCGTGCAATCTTGTCACTGCAG
GACATGGTGAGCAGCCGCTCCCCTTGCAGCACCCCGTCCCACGCTTGGATGCTCGCATTGGAGCGCACTG
GAATCGTCCCCTGACCAGACTCTATTTTGGTCCGTAGCTGTCCTCTTGCTTTACGATTTGGGTGTCTATC
TGCTGGTTCTTCCAGGATTGGCTCATGTGGTGAGAAGATTCTGGCATCTCCACAGGGAGAGGTGCTGATG
TACAGATGAAACTGGACATTCTCCTTCAGCCTAAACCCCCCTCGCTCTGATTTCTGAAAGATGGATCTTT
TTTGATCATCTTTGTTATTTAAGTAAAGCTCAAGTTGTGTATAAAGAAATCTGAGCAAGGATCTCCGAGA
TATTATTTCTGCATGGCAGTCATTTAATGCAAGGCCACGATCACTCATGTATTCACCATTAATACATTTT
GTTCCTGTAGAAACACTTATCACCTTGGCATCTTTAACATCTGTGCCTGTTGTCATGACGACTCCAGCCA
GCACTTTTCTGCGAGCGTGAGGGGAGGAGAAGTTGTCGGTCAGGTCACCAAACTTACCCAGGACCAGGCG
TGAGACAGCGTCAGCTAAAACCTGCGGTAAATGCAGCTGAAGACCCTCACTGGGAATAGGCTGGCGAGAT
GGCGTTTGATCCAAGTGCAAAGCACCGGTACCGCAGGTCGAAGACTGGGGCAGCGGCAAGGCCCGCTCGT
TCTTGCGGCCCCCGTTCATGTGGGCGTAAGGCTGTCTCTCGTCGAAGCTGGCGCGGAGGACCAGCACCCC
AGGGCCGGGACCGTTCTCGGCCTTGTGTCCTGAGTGTCTGTCGGGCAGTGGCAGGGAGGACGAGGAGGCC
GAGGGGTCCAGGGGGACGCTCTCCATGTTCTCTGGCTCCAGGTCCAGCTCCTCCGGCTCGGGCAGCTTGT
TCTCCTCGCTGTAGTAGAAGGAGACCTCCCGGAAGCCAGGCTCCATCTCCTCTTTGATGCTGCTGATGAT
CTCCAGGAAGGAAGGCCTCATCTTGGGGTTATACTGCCAGCACATGCGCATCAGTTCAAACAGCATGTCA
GGACAGTTGTCTGGCTTGTCCAGAAGGCCGCCCTCCATGACGAAGCGAAGGACTTGCTCGTTGGACAAGC
CCTGGTAGGGCTGCTCGGCCAGTGTGGCGATCTCCCAGAGGACGACCCCGAAGGACCAGACGTCCGAGTA
AGTGGTGAAGACTCCATCCTTGAGGGACTCAGGAGACATCCAGCGCACGGGCAGCAGCCCTTTCCCTCCT
TTCCGGTAATAGTCTGTCTCATAGATATCTCGCGTCATACCAAAATCTCCGATTTTGACTGTGAAATCTT
CGGCTACCATGCAATTCCGGGCAGCAAGGTCTCTGTGGACGAACTTATTGGCGTTGAGGTATGCCATGCC
GTCTGCAATCTCTCCGGCCATCTGAATCATCTTGCTCAGGCTTGGAGGTGCTAGGACTGGATTATTCTCC
ATTTCTGGCCTCAGAGACCGGAGATAACTTTTGAGATCGCCCCGTGTCATCAGTTCCATGATGACCAGTG
TTGGCTGGCCTTGGGACACCACACCCAGCAATCGCACCACATGGTGACAATTGAACTCCTTCATCACAGA
AGCTTCGTTGAGAAACTCAATCCTCTCACGCATGCTTGCGGCCTCGTTCACTGTTTTAATGGCCACTCTG
GTTTCAGGTTCATCTTTCACCACACCCTTGGCAACTCCTTCATAGACCATCCCAAACGACCCCTGCCCAA
GTTCCCGGCTCATGGTGATCTTCTCCCGAGCCACCTCCCACTCATCAGGAACGTACACATCAGCAGCGCT
GAAGTACTCCGGGTTCACAGAGGCATACAGCACTCCATTCCCCAGCCTGCTGTTATTTCTCTTTCTATGG
AAGACGTACAGCATAATCACCAACCCTCCCACGATCAACAGGACAGCGACGGGCAGAGCGATGATCAGAT
GGATGAAGTTTTCATATCCTGTTTT
[2688 nt withheld, positions 7756-10443]
TCCACTCGTCGGCCAGAGCGAGAGCGCGGCGGAGAGAAACAGGAGCCCCCACAGCGAG
Features (pLannotate 1.2.2; 23 found; start..end, strand, type, name):
    122..155     -  promoter       TRE3GV promoter (fragment): 3rd-generation Tet-responsive promoter that can be activated by binding of Tet-On® 3G, optimized for retroviral and lentiviral vectors
    163..182     -  promoter       PLtetO-1 promoter (fragment): modified phage lambda PL promoter with tet operator sites (Lutz and Bujard, 1997)
    184..203     -  promoter       PLtetO-1 promoter (fragment): modified phage lambda PL promoter with tet operator sites (Lutz and Bujard, 1997)
    205..408     -  promoter       CMV promoter: human cytomegalovirus (CMV) immediate early promoter
    409..788     -  enhancer       CMV enhancer: human cytomegalovirus immediate early enhancer
    938..990     +  misc_feature   bom (fragment): basis of mobility region from pBR322
   1049..1153    +  promoter       AmpR promoter: bla
   1154..2014    +  CDS            AmpR: β-lactamase; bla; confers resistance to ampicillin, carbenicillin, and related antibiotics
   2185..2773    +  rep_origin     ori: high-copy-number ColE1/pMB1/pBR322/pUC origin of replication
   2956..3048    +  CDS            lacI (fragment): lac repressor; lacI; The lac repressor binds to the lac operator to inhibit transcription in E. coli. This inhibition can be relieved by adding lactose or isopropyl-β-D-thiogalactopyranoside (IPTG).
   3061..3082    +  protein_bind   CAP binding site: CAP binding activates transcription in the presence of cAMP. E. coli catabolite activator protein
   3097..3127    +  promoter       lac promoter: promoter for the E. coli lac operon
   3135..3151    +  protein_bind   lac operator: The lac repressor binds to the lac operator to inhibit transcription in E. coli. This inhibition can be relieved by adding lactose or isopropyl-β-D-thiogalactopyranoside (IPTG). lac repressor encoded by lacI
   3224..3345    -  polyA_signal   SV40 poly(A) signal: SV40 polyadenylation signal
   3340..3465    -  CDS            ble (fragment): BLE_KLEPN - Experimental evidence at protein level: Swiss-Prot protein existence level 1. Binding protein with a strong affinity to the bleomycin family of antibiotics. Binds to CL990; an antimitotic-antibiotic compound. From Klebsiella pneumoniae.
   3475..4497    -  CDS            HygR: aminoglycoside phosphotransferase from E. coli; aph(4)-Ia; confers resistance to hygromycin
   4505..4552    -  protein_bind   FRT: FLP-mediated recombination occurs in the 8-bp core sequence TCTAGAAA (Turan and Bode, 2011). FLP recombinase from the Saccharomyces cerevisiae 2μ plasmid
   4557..4790    -  rep_origin     f1 ori (fragment) (sequence partly withheld): f1 bacteriophage origin of replication; arrow indicates direction of (+) strand synthesis
   4811..4832    -  promoter       SV40 promoter (fragment): SV40 enhancer and early promoter
   4836..4859    -  polyA_signal   bGH poly(A) signal (fragment): bovine growth hormone polyadenylation signal
   4875..5099    -  polyA_signal   bGH poly(A) signal: bovine growth hormone polyadenylation signal
   5212..6420    -  CDS            Adarb1 (fragment): RED1_RAT - Also known as Red1. Experimental evidence at protein level: Swiss-Prot protein existence level 1. Catalyzes the hydrolytic deamination of adenosine to inosine in double-stranded RNA (dsRNA) referred to as A-to-I RNA editing. This may affect gene expression and function in a number of ways that include mRNA translation by changing codons and hence the amino acid sequence of proteins; pre-mRNA splicing by altering splice site recognition sequences; RNA stability by changing sequences involved in nuclease recognition; genetic stability in the case of RNA virus genomes by changing seque
   6433..32      -  CDS            IGF1R (across the origin) (sequence partly withheld): IGF1R_HUMAN - Experimental evidence at protein level: Swiss-Prot protein existence level 1. When present in a hybrid receptor with INSR, binds IGF1. PubMed:12138094 shows that hybrid receptors composed of IGF1R and INSR isoform Long are activated with a high affinity by IGF1, with low affinity by IGF2 and not significantly activated by insulin, and that hybrid receptors composed of IGF1R and INSR isoform Short are activated by IGF1, IGF2 and insulin. In contrast, PubMed:16831875 shows that hybrid receptors composed of IGF1R and INSR isoform Long and hybrid receptors composed of IGF1R and INSR
