[The description below was written by a language model from this plasmid's Addgene catalogue record and pLannotate feature annotations shown in this document.]
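Description:
XZ038 CMV-TO-IGF1R-ADAR2(DD-E488Q-T501A) (FLP-IN) is a 10.5 kb mammalian expression plasmid built on a Flp-In type backbone for site-specific integration into mammalian cells that carry a genomic FRT landing site. In bacteria it is maintained through a high-copy ColE1/pUC origin and selected with ampicillin via the bla gene. The feature table also picks up backbone remnants, including a partial f1 origin and lac promoter/operator elements.

The payload is a synthetic fusion in which the IGF1R coding sequence lies upstream of the deaminase domain of ADAR2 (annotated by homology to rat Adarb1), the enzyme that converts adenosine to inosine in double-stranded RNA. The deaminase domain carries the E488Q and T501A substitutions; E488Q is widely known as a hyperactive editing mutation, while the record does not state the role of T501A. Expression is driven by the CMV enhancer and promoter followed by tet operator sequences ("CMV-TO"; annotated as PLtetO-1 and TRE3GV fragments). This arrangement allows repression in cells expressing Tet repressor and induction with tetracycline or doxycycline. Transcription terminates at a bGH polyadenylation signal.

Downstream, an FRT site sits directly in front of a hygromycin resistance gene with an SV40 poly(A) signal and no complete promoter annotated. This is the standard Flp-In design, in which FLP-mediated recombination places HygR behind a promoter at the genomic FRT site, so hygromycin selects for correct single-copy integrants. According to the associated publication title, the construct belongs to work on post-transcriptional modular synthetic receptors. This suggests the receptor-tethered ADAR2 domain serves as an RNA-editing output component, although the record does not give the exact mechanism.
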