Addgene plasmid #233391: XZ038 CMV-TO-IGF1R-ADAR2(DD-E488Q-T501A) (FLP-IN)
Purpose: IGF1R-ADAR2dd(E488Q, T501A)
Depositing lab: Xiaojing Gao. Depositing organization: Stanford University. Publication: Post-transcriptional modular synthetic receptors. Zhang X, Mille-Fragoso LS, Kaseniit KE, Lee AP, Zhang M, Call CC, Hu Y, Xie Y, Gao XJ. Nat Chem Biol. 2025 Mar 28. doi: 10.1038/s41589-025-01872-w. PubMed 40155716.
Backbone
  Vector backbone: FLP-IN
  Vector type: Mammalian Expression
Growth in bacteria
  Bacterial resistance: Ampicillin, 100 μg/mL
  Growth temperature: 37°C
  Growth strain: DH5alpha
  Copy number: High Copy
Gene/Insert
  Gene/Insert name: IGF1R-ADAR2dd
  Species: Synthetic
  Mutation: E488Q, T501A on ADAR2dd
  Promoter: CMV
  Cloning method: Gibson Cloning
Terms and licenses: Academic/Nonprofit Terms; Industry Terms: Not Available to Industry
Depositor comments: https://benchling.com/s/seq-gES0zs4kWvHJOJQcNFrH?m=slm-U1SS9WOgC7LSc2EFSrgE for annotated sequence file. Please visit https://doi.org/10.1101/2024.05.03.592453 for bioRxiv preprint.
How to cite: XZ038 CMV-TO-IGF1R-ADAR2(DD-E488Q-T501A) (FLP-IN) was a gift from Xiaojing Gao (Addgene plasmid # 233391 ; http://n2t.net/addgene:233391 ; RRID:Addgene_233391)
